LOCUS       Exported 8323 bp ds-DNA circular SYN 13-MAY-2021
DEFINITION  3rd generation lentiviral gRNA plasmid targeting human ADRBK1.
ACCESSION   .
VERSION     .
KEYWORDS    ADRBK1 gRNA (BRDN0001147663)
SOURCE      synthetic DNA construct
  ORGANISM  synthetic DNA construct
REFERENCE   1 (bases 1 to 8323)
  AUTHORS   Doench JG, Fusi N, Sullender M, Hegde M, Vaimberg EW, Donovan KF,
            Smith I, Tothova Z, Wilen C, Orchard R, Virgin HW, Listgarten J,
            Root DE
  TITLE     Optimized sgRNA design to maximize activity and minimize off-target
            effects of CRISPR-Cas9.
  JOURNAL   Nat Biotechnol. 2016 Jan 18. doi: 10.1038/nbt.3437.
  PUBMED    26780180
REFERENCE   2 (bases 1 to 8323)
  AUTHORS   .
  TITLE     Direct Submission
  JOURNAL   Exported May 13, 2021 from SnapGene Server 1.1.58
            http://www.snapgene.com
FEATURES             Location/Qualifiers
     source          1..8323
                     /organism="synthetic DNA construct"
                     /mol_type="other DNA"
     promoter        87..1265
                     /label=EF-1-alpha promoter
                     /note="strong constitutive promoter for human elongation
                     factor EF-1-alpha"
     intron          318..1256
                     /label=EF-1-alpha intron A
                     /note="intron upstream of the start codon of human
                     EF-1-alpha"
     primer_bind     1213..1233
                     /label=EF1a-F
                     /note="Human elongation factor-1a promoter, forward primer"
     CDS             1278..1877
                     /codon_start=1
                     /gene="pac from Streptomyces alboniger"
                     /product="puromycin N-acetyltransferase"
                     /label=PuroR
                     /note="confers resistance to puromycin"
                     /translation="MTEYKPTVRLATRDDVPRAVRTLAAAFADYPATRHTVDPDRHIER
                     VTELQELFLTRVGLDIGKVWVADDGAAVAVWTTPESVEAGAVFAEIGPRMAELSGSRLA
                     AQQQMEGLLAPHRPKEPAWFLATVGVSPDHQGKGLGSAVVLPGVEAAERAGVPAFLETS
                     APRNLPFYERLGFTVTADVEVPEGPRTWCMTRKPGA"
     primer_bind     complement(1278..1297)
                     /label=Puro-R
                     /note="Puromycin resistance gene, reverse primer. Also
                     called puro-variant-R"
     primer_bind     1774..1794
                     /label=Puro-F
                     /note="Puromycin resistance gene, forward primer"
     misc_feature    1893..2481
                     /label=WPRE
                     /note="woodchuck hepatitis virus posttranscriptional
                     regulatory element"
     primer_bind     complement(1946..1966)
                     /label=WPRE-R
                     /note="WPRE, reverse primer"
     CDS             complement(2364..2375)
                     /codon_start=1
                     /product="Factor Xa recognition and cleavage site"
                     /label=Factor Xa site
                     /translation="IEGR"
     LTR             2553..2786
                     /label=3' LTR (Delta-U3)
                     /note="self-inactivating 3' long terminal repeat (LTR) from
                     HIV-1"
     polyA_signal    2864..2985
                     /label=SV40 poly(A) signal
                     /note="SV40 polyadenylation signal"
     primer_bind     complement(2901..2920)
                     /label=SV40pA-R
                     /note="SV40 polyA, reverse primer"
     primer_bind     2955..2974
                     /label=EBV-rev
                     /note="SV40 polyA terminator, reverse primer"
     rep_origin      3025..3160
                     /label=SV40 ori
                     /note="SV40 origin of replication"
     primer_bind     3087..3106
                     /label=SV40pro-F
                     /note="SV40 promoter/origin, forward primer"
     primer_bind     complement(3180..3199)
                     /label=T7
                     /note="T7 promoter, forward primer"
     promoter        complement(3181..3199)
                     /label=T7 promoter
                     /note="promoter for bacteriophage T7 RNA polymerase"
     primer_bind     complement(3209..3226)
                     /label=M13 Forward
                     /note="In lacZ gene. Also called M13-F20 or M13 (-21)
                     Forward"
     primer_bind     complement(3209..3225)
                     /label=M13 fwd
                     /note="common sequencing primer, one of multiple similar
                     variants"
     primer_bind     complement(3218..3240)
                     /label=M13/pUC Forward
                     /note="In lacZ gene"
     rep_origin      3367..3822
                     /direction=RIGHT
                     /label=f1 ori
                     /note="f1 bacteriophage origin of replication; arrow
                     indicates direction of (+) strand synthesis"
     primer_bind     complement(3454..3473)
                     /label=F1ori-R
                     /note="F1 origin, reverse primer"
     primer_bind     3664..3685
                     /label=F1ori-F
                     /note="F1 origin, forward primer"
     promoter        3848..3952
                     /gene="bla"
                     /label=AmpR promoter
     CDS             3953..4813
                     /codon_start=1
                     /gene="bla"
                     /product="beta-lactamase"
                     /label=AmpR
                     /note="confers resistance to ampicillin, carbenicillin, and
                     related antibiotics"
                     /translation="MSIQHFRVALIPFFAAFCLPVFAHPETLVKVKDAEDQLGARVGYI
                     ELDLNSGKILESFRPEERFPMMSTFKVLLCGAVLSRIDAGQEQLGRRIHYSQNDLVEYS
                     PVTEKHLTDGMTVRELCSAAITMSDNTAANLLLTTIGGPKELTAFLHNMGDHVTRLDRW
                     EPELNEAIPNDERDTTMPVAMATTLRKLLTGELLTLASRQQLIDWMEADKVAGPLLRSA
                     LPAGWFIADKSGAGERGSRGIIAALGPDGKPSRIVVIYTTGSQATMDERNRQIAEIGAS
                     LIKHW"
     primer_bind     complement(4171..4190)
                     /label=Amp-R
                     /note="Ampicillin resistance gene, reverse primer"
     rep_origin      4984..5572
                     /direction=RIGHT
                     /label=ori
                     /note="high-copy-number ColE1/pMB1/pBR322/pUC origin of
                     replication"
     primer_bind     5473..5492
                     /label=pBR322ori-F
                     /note="pBR322 origin, forward primer"
     primer_bind     5726..5743
                     /label=L4440
                     /note="L4440 vector, forward primer"
     protein_bind    5860..5881
                     /label=CAP binding site
                     /bound_moiety="E. coli catabolite activator protein"
                     /note="CAP binding activates transcription in the presence
                     of cAMP."
     promoter        5896..5926
                     /label=lac promoter
                     /note="promoter for the E. coli lac operon"
     protein_bind    5934..5950
                     /label=lac operator
                     /bound_moiety="lac repressor encoded by lacI"
                     /note="The lac repressor binds to the lac operator to
                     inhibit transcription in E. coli. This inhibition can be
                     relieved by adding lactose or
                     isopropyl-beta-D-thiogalactopyranoside (IPTG)."
     primer_bind     5939..5961
                     /label=M13/pUC Reverse
                     /note="In lacZ gene"
     primer_bind     5958..5974
                     /label=M13 rev
                     /note="common sequencing primer, one of multiple similar
                     variants"
     primer_bind     5958..5974
                     /label=M13 Reverse
                     /note="In lacZ gene. Also called M13-rev"
     primer_bind     5993..6013
                     /label=T3
                     /note="T3 promoter, forward primer"
     promoter        5995..6013
                     /label=T3 promoter
                     /note="promoter for bacteriophage T3 RNA polymerase"
     promoter        6041..6267
                     /label=RSV promoter
                     /note="Rous sarcoma virus enhancer/promoter"
     LTR             6268..6448
                     /label=5' LTR (truncated)
                     /note="truncated 5' long terminal repeat (LTR) from HIV-1"
     misc_feature    6495..6620
                     /label=HIV-1 Psi
                     /note="packaging signal of human immunodeficiency virus
                     type 1"
     misc_feature    7113..7346
                     /label=RRE
                     /note="The Rev response element (RRE) of HIV-1 allows for
                     Rev-dependent mRNA export from the nucleus to the
                     cytoplasm."
     CDS             7531..7575
                     /codon_start=1
                     /product="antigenic peptide corresponding to amino acids
                     655 to 669 of the HIV envelope protein gp41 (Lutje Hulsik
                     et al., 2013)"
                     /label=gp41 peptide
                     /note="recognized by the 2H10 single-chain llama nanobody"
                     /translation="KNEQELLELDKWASL"
     promoter        7753..7993
                     /label=U6 promoter
                     /note="RNA polymerase III promoter for human U6 snRNA"
     primer_bind     7753..7773
                     /label=hU6-F
                     /note="Human U6 promoter, forward primer"
     primer_bind     7924..7943
                     /label=LKO.1 5'
                     /note="Human U6 promoter, forward primer"
     misc_RNA        8023..8098
                     /label=gRNA scaffold
                     /note="guide RNA scaffold for the Streptococcus pyogenes
                     CRISPR/Cas9 system"
     misc_feature    8154..8271
                     /label=cPPT/CTS
                     /note="central polypurine tract and central termination
                     sequence of HIV-1"
ORIGIN
        1 cccgggtgca aagatggata aagttttaaa cagagaggaa tctttgcagc taatggacct
       61 tctaggtctt gaaaggagtg ggaattggct ccggtgcccg tcagtgggca gagcgcacat
      121 cgcccacagt ccccgagaag ttggggggag gggtcggcaa ttgatccggt gcctagagaa
      181 ggtggcgcgg ggtaaactgg gaaagtgatg tcgtgtactg gctccgcctt tttcccgagg
      241 gtgggggaga accgtatata agtgcagtag tcgccgtgaa cgttcttttt cgcaacgggt
      301 ttgccgccag aacacaggta agtgccgtgt gtggttcccg cgggcctggc ctctttacgg
      361 gttatggccc ttgcgtgcct tgaattactt ccacctggct gcagtacgtg attcttgatc
      421 ccgagcttcg ggttggaagt gggtgggaga gttcgaggcc ttgcgcttaa ggagcccctt
      481 cgcctcgtgc ttgagttgag gcctggcctg ggcgctgggg ccgccgcgtg cgaatctggt
      541 ggcaccttcg cgcctgtctc gctgctttcg ataagtctct agccatttaa aatttttgat
      601 gacctgctgc gacgcttttt ttctggcaag atagtcttgt aaatgcgggc caagatctgc
      661 acactggtat ttcggttttt ggggccgcgg gcggcgacgg ggcccgtgcg tcccagcgca
      721 catgttcggc gaggcggggc ctgcgagcgc ggccaccgag aatcggacgg gggtagtctc
      781 aagctggccg gcctgctctg gtgcctggcc tcgcgccgcc gtgtatcgcc ccgccctggg
      841 cggcaaggct ggcccggtcg gcaccagttg cgtgagcgga aagatggccg cttcccggcc
      901 ctgctgcagg gagctcaaaa tggaggacgc ggcgctcggg agagcgggcg ggtgagtcac
      961 ccacacaaag gaaaagggcc tttccgtcct cagccgtcgc ttcatgtgac tccacggagt
     1021 accgggcgcc gtccaggcac ctcgattagt tctcgagctt ttggagtacg tcgtctttag
     1081 gttgggggga ggggttttat gcgatggagt ttccccacac tgagtgggtg gagactgaag
     1141 ttaggccagc ttggcacttg atgtaattct ccttggaatt tgcccttttt gagtttggat
     1201 cttggttcat tctcaagcct cagacagtgg ttcaaagttt ttttcttcca tttcaggtgt
     1261 cgtgacgtac ggccaccatg accgagtaca agcccacggt gcgcctcgcc acccgcgacg
     1321 acgtccccag ggccgtacgc accctcgccg ccgcgttcgc cgactacccc gccacgcgcc
     1381 acaccgtcga tccggaccgc cacatcgagc gggtcaccga gctgcaagaa ctcttcctca
     1441 cgcgcgtcgg gctcgacatc ggcaaggtgt gggtcgcgga cgacggcgcc gccgtggcgg
     1501 tctggaccac gccggagagc gtcgaagcgg gggcggtgtt cgccgagatc ggcccgcgca
     1561 tggccgagtt gagcggttcc cggctggccg cgcagcaaca gatggaaggc ctcctggcgc
     1621 cgcaccggcc caaggagccc gcgtggttcc tggccaccgt cggagtctcg cccgaccacc
     1681 agggcaaggg tctgggcagc gccgtcgtgc tccccggagt ggaggcggcc gagcgcgccg
     1741 gggtgcccgc cttcctggag acctccgcgc cccgcaacct ccccttctac gagcggctcg
     1801 gcttcaccgt caccgccgac gtcgaggtgc ccgaaggacc gcgcacctgg tgcatgaccc
     1861 gcaagcccgg tgcctgaacg cgttaagtcg acaatcaacc tctggattac aaaatttgtg
     1921 aaagattgac tggtattctt aactatgttg ctccttttac gctatgtgga tacgctgctt
     1981 taatgccttt gtatcatgct attgcttccc gtatggcttt cattttctcc tccttgtata
     2041 aatcctggtt gctgtctctt tatgaggagt tgtggcccgt tgtcaggcaa cgtggcgtgg
     2101 tgtgcactgt gtttgctgac gcaaccccca ctggttgggg cattgccacc acctgtcagc
     2161 tcctttccgg gactttcgct ttccccctcc ctattgccac ggcggaactc atcgccgcct
     2221 gccttgcccg ctgctggaca ggggctcggc tgttgggcac tgacaattcc gtggtgttgt
     2281 cggggaaatc atcgtccttt ccttggctgc tcgcctgtgt tgccacctgg attctgcgcg
     2341 ggacgtcctt ctgctacgtc ccttcggccc tcaatccagc ggaccttcct tcccgcggcc
     2401 tgctgccggc tctgcggcct cttccgcgtc ttcgccttcg ccctcagacg agtcggatct
     2461 ccctttgggc cgcctccccg cgtcgacttt aagaccaatg acttacaagg cagctgtaga
     2521 tcttagccac tttttaaaag aaaagggggg actggaaggg ctaattcact cccaacgaag
     2581 acaagatctg ctttttgctt gtactgggtc tctctggtta gaccagatct gagcctggga
     2641 gctctctggc taactaggga acccactgct taagcctcaa taaagcttgc cttgagtgct
     2701 tcaagtagtg tgtgcccgtc tgttgtgtga ctctggtaac tagagatccc tcagaccctt
     2761 ttagtcagtg tggaaaatct ctagcagtac gtatagtagt tcatgtcatc ttattattca
     2821 gtatttataa cttgcaaaga aatgaatatc agagagtgag aggaacttgt ttattgcagc
     2881 ttataatggt tacaaataaa gcaatagcat cacaaatttc acaaataaag catttttttc
     2941 actgcattct agttgtggtt tgtccaaact catcaatgta tcttatcatg tctggctcta
     3001 gctatcccgc ccctaactcc gcccatcccg cccctaactc cgcccagttc cgcccattct
     3061 ccgccccatg gctgactaat tttttttatt tatgcagagg ccgaggccgc ctcggcctct
     3121 gagctattcc agaagtagtg aggaggcttt tttggaggcc tagggacgta cccaattcgc
     3181 cctatagtga gtcgtattac gcgcgctcac tggccgtcgt tttacaacgt cgtgactggg
     3241 aaaaccctgg cgttacccaa cttaatcgcc ttgcagcaca tccccctttc gccagctggc
     3301 gtaatagcga agaggcccgc accgatcgcc cttcccaaca gttgcgcagc ctgaatggcg
     3361 aatgggnnnn nnnnnnnnnn nnnnnnnnnn nnnnnnnnnn nnnnnnnnnn nnnnnnnnnn
     3421 nnnnnnnnnn nnnnnnnnnn nnnnnnnnnn nnnnnnnnnn nnnnnnnnnn nnnnnnnnnn
     3481 nnnnnnnnnn cnnnnnnnnn nnnnnnnnnn nnnnnnnnnn nnnnnnnnnn nnnnnnnnnn
     3541 nnnnnnnnnn nnnnnnnnnn nnnnnnnnnn nnnnnnnnnn nnannnnnnn nnnnnnnnnn
     3601 nnnnnnnnnn nnnnnnnnnn nnnnnnnnnn nncctttgac gttggagtcc acgttcttta
     3661 atagtggact cttgttccaa actggaacaa cactcaaccc tatctcggtc tattcttttg
     3721 atttataagg gattttgccg atttcggcct attggttaaa aaatgagctg atttaacaaa
     3781 aatttaacgc gaattttaac aaaatattaa cgcttacaat ttaggtggca cttttcgggg
     3841 aaatgtgcgc ggaaccccta tttgtttatt tttctaaata cattcaaata tgtatccgct
     3901 catgagacaa taaccctgat aaatgcttca ataatattga aaaaggaaga gtatgagtat
     3961 tcaacatttc cgtgtcgccc ttattccctt ttttgcggca ttttgccttc ctgtttttgc
     4021 tcacccagaa acgctggtga aagtaaaaga tgctgaagat cagttgggtg cacgagtggg
     4081 ttacatcgaa ctggatctca acagcggtaa gatccttgag agttttcgcc ccgaagaacg
     4141 ttttccaatg atgagcactt ttaaagttct gctatgtggc gcggtattat cccgtattga
     4201 cgccgggcaa gagcaactcg gtcgccgcat acactattct cagaatgact tggttgagta
     4261 ctcaccagtc acagaaaagc atcttacgga tggcatgaca gtaagagaat tatgcagtgc
     4321 tgccataacc atgagtgata acactgcggc caacttactt ctgacaacga tcggaggacc
     4381 gaaggagcta accgcttttt tgcacaacat gggggatcat gtaactcgcc ttgatcgttg
     4441 ggaaccggag ctgaatgaag ccataccaaa cgacgagcgt gacaccacga tgcctgtagc
     4501 aatggcaaca acgttgcgca aactattaac tggcgaacta cttactctag cttcccggca
     4561 acaattaata gactggatgg aggcggataa agttgcagga ccacttctgc gctcggccct
     4621 tccggctggc tggtttattg ctgataaatc tggagccggt gagcgtgggt ctcgcggtat
     4681 cattgcagca ctggggccag atggtaagcc ctcccgtatc gtagttatct acacgacggg
     4741 gagtcaggca actatggatg aacgaaatag acagatcgct gagataggtg cctcactgat
     4801 taagcattgg taactgtcag accaagttta ctcatatata ctttagattg atttaaaact
     4861 tcatttttaa tttaaaagga tctaggtgaa gatccttttt gataatctca tgaccaaaat
     4921 cccttaacgt gagttttcgt tccactgagc gtcagacccc gtagaaaaga tcaaaggatc
     4981 ttcttgagat cctttttttc tgcgcgtaat ctgctgcttg caaacaaaaa aaccaccgct
     5041 accagcggtg gtttgtttgc cggatcaaga gctaccaact ctttttccga aggtaactgg
     5101 cttcagcaga gcgcagatac caaatactgt tcttctagtg tagccgtagt taggccacca
     5161 cttcaagaac tctgtagcac cgcctacata cctcgctctg ctaatcctgt taccagtggc
     5221 tgctgccagt ggcgataagt cgtgtcttac cgggttggac tcaagacgat agttaccgga
     5281 taaggcgcag cggtcgggct gaacgggggg ttcgtgcaca cagcccagct tggagcgaac
     5341 gacctacacc gaactgagat acctacagcg tgagctatga gaaagcgcca cgcttcccga
     5401 agggagaaag gcggacaggt atccggtaag cggcagggtc ggaacaggag agcgcacgag
     5461 ggagcttcca gggggaaacg cctggtatct ttatagtcct gtcgggtttc gccacctctg
     5521 acttgagcgt cgatttttgt gatgctcgtc aggggggcgg agcctatgga aaaacgccag
     5581 caacgcggcc tttttacggt tcctggcctt ttgctggcct tttgctcaca tgttctttcc
     5641 tgcgttatcc cctgattctg tggataaccg tattaccgcc tttgagtgag ctgataccgc
     5701 tcgccgcagc cgaacgaccg agcgcagcga gtcagtgagc gaggaagcgg aagagcgccc
     5761 aatacgcaaa ccgcctctcc ccgcgcgttg gccgattcat taatgcagct ggcacgacag
     5821 gtttcccgac tggaaagcgg gcagtgagcg caacgcaatt aatgtgagtt agctcactca
     5881 ttaggcaccc caggctttac actttatgct tccggctcgt atgttgtgtg gaattgtgag
     5941 cggataacaa tttcacacag gaaacagcta tgaccatgat tacgccaagc gcgcaattaa
     6001 ccctcactaa agggaacaaa agctggagct gcaagcttaa tgtagtctta tgcaatactc
     6061 ttgtagtctt gcaacatggt aacgatgagt tagcaacatg ccttacaagg agagaaaaag
     6121 caccgtgcat gccgattggt ggaagtaagg tggtacgatc gtgccttatt aggaaggcaa
     6181 cagacgggtc tgacatggat tggacgaacc actgaattgc cgcattgcag agatattgta
     6241 tttaagtgcc tagctcgata cataaacggg tctctctggt tagaccagat ctgagcctgg
     6301 gagctctctg gctaactagg gaacccactg cttaagcctc aataaagctt gccttgagtg
     6361 cttcaagtag tgtgtgcccg tctgttgtgt gactctggta actagagatc cctcagaccc
     6421 ttttagtcag tgtggaaaat ctctagcagt ggcgcccgaa cagggacttg aaagcgaaag
     6481 ggaaaccaga ggagctctct cgacgcagga ctcggcttgc tgaagcgcgc acggcaagag
     6541 gcgaggggcg gcgactggtg agtacgccaa aaattttgac tagcggaggc tagaaggaga
     6601 gagatgggtg cgagagcgtc agtattaagc gggggagaat tagatcgcga tgggaaaaaa
     6661 ttcggttaag gccaggggga aagaaaaaat ataaattaaa acatatagta tgggcaagca
     6721 gggagctaga acgattcgca gttaatcctg gcctgttaga aacatcagaa ggctgtagac
     6781 aaatactggg acagctacaa ccatcccttc agacaggatc agaagaactt agatcattat
     6841 ataatacagt agcaaccctc tattgtgtgc atcaaaggat agagataaaa gacaccaagg
     6901 aagctttaga caagatagag gaagagcaaa acaaaagtaa gaccaccgca cagcaagcgg
     6961 ccgctgatct tcagacctgg aggaggagat atgagggaca attggagaag tgaattatat
     7021 aaatataaag tagtaaaaat tgaaccatta ggagtagcac ccaccaaggc aaagagaaga
     7081 gtggtgcaga gagaaaaaag agcagtggga ataggagctt tgttccttgg gttcttggga
     7141 gcagcaggaa gcactatggg cgcagcgtca atgacgctga cggtacaggc cagacaatta
     7201 ttgtctggta tagtgcagca gcagaacaat ttgctgaggg ctattgaggc gcaacagcat
     7261 ctgttgcaac tcacagtctg gggcatcaag cagctccagg caagaatcct ggctgtggaa
     7321 agatacctaa aggatcaaca gctcctgggg atttggggtt gctctggaaa actcatttgc
     7381 accactgctg tgccttggaa tgctagttgg agtaataaat ctctggaaca gatttggaat
     7441 cacacgacct ggatggagtg ggacagagaa attaacaatt acacaagctt aatacactcc
     7501 ttaattgaag aatcgcaaaa ccagcaagaa aagaatgaac aagaattatt ggaattagat
     7561 aaatgggcaa gtttgtggaa ttggtttaac ataacaaatt ggctgtggta tataaaatta
     7621 ttcataatga tagtaggagg cttggtaggt ttaagaatag tttttgctgt actttctata
     7681 gtgaatagag ttaggcaggg atattcacca ttatcgtttc agacccacct cccaaccccg
     7741 aggggaccca gagagggcct atttcccatg attccttcat atttgcatat acgatacaag
     7801 gctgttagag agataattag aattaatttg actgtaaaca caaagatatt agtacaaaat
     7861 acgtgacgta gaaagtaata atttcttggg tagtttgcag ttttaaaatt atgttttaaa
     7921 atggactatc atatgcttac cgtaacttga aagtatttcg atttcttggc tttatatatc
     7981 ttgtggaaag gacgaaacac cgctcctcat agaattccac cagttttaga gctagaaata
     8041 gcaagttaaa ataaggctag tccgttatca acttgaaaaa gtggcaccga gtcggtgctt
     8101 ttttaagctt ggcgtaacta gatcttgaga caaatggcag tattcatcca caattttaaa
     8161 agaaaagggg ggattggggg gtacagtgca ggggaaagaa tagtagacat aatagcaaca
     8221 gacatacaaa ctaaagaatt acaaaaacaa attacaaaaa ttcaaaattt tcgggtttat
     8281 tacagggaca gcagagatcc actttggcgc cggctcgagg ggg
//
