[The description below was written by a language model from this plasmid's Addgene catalogue record and the feature table of its GenBank file.]
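Description:
ADRBK1 gRNA (BRDN0001147663) is a third-generation lentiviral CRISPR guide RNA plasmid of 8,323 bp built on the lentiGuide-Puro backbone. It is designed to deliver a single guide targeting human ADRBK1 (designed against reference transcript NM_001619.3) into mammalian cells. In bacteria it is maintained at high copy from a ColE1/pUC-type origin under ampicillin selection (AmpR, beta-lactamase). The backbone also carries an f1 origin, an SV40 origin and poly(A) signal, and remnants of a lacZ cloning region with flanking T7 and T3 promoters.

The lentiviral transfer cassette begins with an RSV promoter fused to a truncated HIV-1 5' LTR, which makes genomic RNA production independent of Tat. This is followed by the Psi packaging signal, the Rev response element for nuclear export of the unspliced RNA, and a cPPT/CTS element that aids nuclear import. It ends in a U3-deleted, self-inactivating 3' LTR.

Within this frame, a human U6 RNA polymerase III promoter drives the ADRBK1-specific spacer joined to the Streptococcus pyogenes Cas9 guide RNA scaffold. A separate EF-1-alpha promoter, including its intron A, expresses puromycin N-acetyltransferase for selection of transduced cells, and a WPRE downstream enhances transcript expression.

The plasmid does not encode Cas9, so it must be paired with a separate Cas9 vector such as lentiCas9-Blast or used in cells that already express Cas9. It is an individual clone related to a human kinome gRNA library and is suited to knocking out or disrupting ADRBK1 in human cells.
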