Addgene plasmid #75683: ADRBK1 gRNA (BRDN0001147663)
Purpose: 3rd generation lentiviral gRNA plasmid targeting human ADRBK1
Depositing lab: John Doench & David Root. Depositing organization: Broad Institute. Publication: Optimized sgRNA design to maximize activity and minimize off-target effects of CRISPR-Cas9. Doench JG, Fusi N, Sullender M, Hegde M, Vaimberg EW, Donovan KF, Smith I, Tothova Z, Wilen C, Orchard R, Virgin HW, Listgarten J, Root DE. Nat Biotechnol. 2016 Jan 18. doi: 10.1038/nbt.3437. PubMed 26780180.
Backbone
  Vector backbone: lentiGuide-Puro
  Backbone manufacturer: Zhang Lab (Addgene plasmid # 52963)
  Vector type: Mammalian Expression, Lentiviral, CRISPR
  Selectable markers: Puromycin
Growth in bacteria
  Bacterial resistance: Ampicillin, 100 μg/mL
  Growth temperature: 37°C
  Growth strain: DH5alpha
  Copy number: High Copy
Gene/Insert
  Gene/Insert name: ADRBK1 (alt names: ADRBK1; NM_001619.3)
  gRNA/shRNA sequence: CTCCTCATAGAATTCCACCA
  Species: H. sapiens (human)
  Promoter: hU6
  Cloning method: Unknown
  Sequencing primers: 5′ U6-F; 3′ pS2-R
Terms and licenses: Academic/Nonprofit Terms; Industry Terms: Not Available to Industry
Depositor comments: The gRNA was designed to target the following Genbank reference sequence(s): NM_001619.3. Note that this plasmid does NOT contain Cas9. It should be used in conjunction with lentiCas9-Blast (Addgene #52962) or otherwise with cell lines already expressing Cas9. Browse the full kinome gRNA library at http://www.addgene.org/pooled-library/broadgpp-human-kinome/ or visit http://www.broadinstitute.org/rnai/public/ for detailed protocols and information.
How to cite: ADRBK1 gRNA (BRDN0001147663) was a gift from John Doench & David Root (Addgene plasmid # 75683 ; http://n2t.net/addgene:75683 ; RRID:Addgene_75683)
