>Addgene plasmid #75683 | ADRBK1 gRNA (BRDN0001147663) | depositor partial sequence | sequence record 143143 | Target Sequence
CTCCTCATAGAATTCCACCA
