>Addgene plasmid #75683 | ADRBK1 gRNA (BRDN0001147663) | addgene partial sequence | sequence record 184359 | hU6-F
CGTGACGTAGAAAGTAATAATTTCTTGGGTAGTTTGCAGTTTTAAAATTATGTTTTAAAATGGACTATCA
TATGCTTACCGTAACTTGAAAGTATTTCGATTTCTTGGCTTTATATATCTTGTGGAAAGGACGAAACACC
GCTCCTCATAGAATTCCACCAGTTTTAGAGCTAGAAATAGCAAGTTAAAATAAGGCTAGTCCGTTATCAA
CTTGAAAAAGTGGCACCGAGTCGGTGCTTTTTTAAGCTTGGCGTAACTAGATCTTGAGACAAATGGCAGT
ATTCATCCACAATTTTAAAAGAAAAGGGGGGATTGGGGGGTACAGTGCAGGGGAAAGAATAGTAGACATA
ATAGCAACAGACATACAAACTAAAGAATTACAAAAACAAATTACAAAAATTCAAAATTTTCGGGTTTATT
ACAGGGACAGCAGAGATCCACTTTGGCGCCGGCTCGAGGGGGCCCGGGTGCAAAGATGGATAAAGTTTTA
AACAGAGAGGAATCTTTGCAGCTAATGGACCTTCTAGGTCTTGAAAGGAGTGGGAATTGGCTCCGGTGCC
CGTCAGTGGG
